Addgene plasmid #216089: pRDB_118
Purpose: Cas9 [Sp] CRISPRa targeting CD47, positive control
Depositing lab: John Doench. Depositing organization: Broad Institute. Publication: Modular vector assembly enables rapid assessment of emerging CRISPR technologies. McGee AV, Liu YV, Griffith AL, Szegletes ZM, Wen B, Kraus C, Miller NW, Steger RJ, Escude Velasco B, Bosch JA, Zirin JD, Viswanatha R, Sontheimer EJ, Goodale A, Greene MA, Green TM, Doench JG. Cell Genom. 2024 Mar 13;4(3):100519. doi: 10.1016/j.xgen.2024.100519. PubMed 38484704.
Backbone
  Vector backbone: pRDA_722
  Vector type: Lentiviral, CRISPR ; Positive Controls
Growth in bacteria
  Bacterial resistance: Ampicillin, 100 μg/mL
  Growth temperature: 37°C
  Growth strain: NEB Stable
  Copy number: Unknown
Gene/Insert
  Gene/Insert name: CD47 guide
  gRNA/shRNA sequence: GAGCAGGCATCCGGCCTCCG
  Species: Other
  Cloning method: Unknown
Terms and licenses: Academic/Nonprofit Terms; Industry Terms: Not Available to Industry
Depositor comments: Please visit https://www.biorxiv.org/content/10.1101/2023.10.25.564061v1 for bioRxiv preprint.
How to cite: pRDB_118 was a gift from John Doench (Addgene plasmid # 216089 ; http://n2t.net/addgene:216089 ; RRID:Addgene_216089)
