[The description below was written by a language model from this plasmid's Addgene catalogue record and pLannotate feature annotations shown in this document.]
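Description:
pRDB_118 is a third-generation-style HIV-1 lentiviral CRISPR activation (CRISPRa) vector built on the pRDA_722 backbone and catalogued as a positive control carrying a guide against CD47 for use with Streptococcus pyogenes Cas9. It is propagated in E. coli through a high-copy ColE1/pUC-type origin with ampicillin selection (AmpR under its own promoter). The backbone also carries an f1 origin and an SV40/EM7-driven BleoR (Zeocin) cassette with an SV40 poly(A) signal. A CMV enhancer/promoter fused to a truncated 5' LTR drives production of the viral genomic RNA. This is followed by the Ψ packaging signal, a gag fragment, the RRE for Rev-dependent export, and cPPT/CTS. WPRE, a truncated 3' LTR and a bGH poly(A) signal close the transfer cassette.

The payload has two expression units. A human U6 Pol III promoter drives the CD47-targeting guide with an S. pyogenes tracrRNA-derived scaffold. The gap between the promoter and the annotated tracrRNA fragment suggests additional scaffold sequence, but the record does not describe it. Downstream, the hPGK promoter drives a PP7 coat protein followed by a fragment of the p65 (RelA) region and a nucleoplasmin NLS. This arrangement is consistent with recruiting an activator through RNA aptamers in the guide scaffold. The same transcription unit continues with puromycin resistance, T2A and EGFP, allowing selection and fluorescent tracking of transduced cells. How PuroR is linked to the upstream fusion is not annotated. No Cas9 coding sequence appears in the feature table, so a Cas9 protein (nuclease-dead for CRISPRa) must presumably be supplied separately. The construct would typically serve to benchmark CRISPRa activity by upregulating CD47.
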