Features (pLannotate 1.2.2; 36 found; start..end, strand, type, name):
     31..83      -  misc_feature   bom (fragment): basis of mobility region from pBR322
    238..617     +  enhancer       CMV enhancer: human cytomegalovirus immediate early enhancer
    618..817     +  promoter       CMV promoter: human cytomegalovirus (CMV) immediate early promoter
    835..1015    +  LTR            5' LTR (truncated): truncated 5' long terminal repeat (LTR) from HIV-1
   1062..1187    +  misc_feature   HIV-1 Ψ: packaging signal of human immunodeficiency virus type 1
   1171..1534    +  CDS            HIV-1 gag (fragment): gag protein from human immunodeficiency virus 1; gag
   1680..1913    +  misc_feature   RRE: The Rev response element (RRE) of HIV-1 allows for Rev-dependent mRNA export from the nucleus to the cytoplasm.
   2290..2390    +  CDS            Rev (fragment): human immunodeficiency virus 1 (HIV-1) Rev protein; rev; enhances nuclear export of unspliced and incompletely spliced viral mRNAs
   2440..2557    +  misc_feature   cPPT/CTS: central polypurine tract and central termination sequence of HIV-1
   2615..2855    +  promoter       U6 promoter: RNA polymerase III promoter for human U6 snRNA
   3019..3083    +  misc_RNA       tracrRNA (fragment): trans-activating CRISPR RNA for the Streptococcus pyogenes CRISPR/Cas9 system
   3102..3612    +  promoter       hPGK promoter: human phosphoglycerate kinase 1 promoter
   3664..4026    +  CDS            COAT_BPPP7: Experimental evidence at protein level: Swiss-Prot protein existence level 1. Forms the phage shell; binds to the phage RNA. From Pseudomonas phage PP7 (Bacteriophage PP7).
   4033..4575    +  CDS            Rela (fragment): TF65_MOUSE - Also known as Nfkb3. Experimental evidence at protein level: Swiss-Prot protein existence level 1. NF-kappa-B is a pleiotropic transcription factor present in almost all cell types and is the endpoint of a series of signal transduction events that are initiated by a vast array of stimuli related to many biological processes such as inflammation, immunity, differentiation, cell growth, tumorigenesis and apoptosis. NF-kappa-B is a homo- or heterodimeric complex formed by the Rel-like domain- containing proteins RELA/p65, RELB, NFKB1/p105, NFKB1/p50, REL and NFKB2/p52. The heterodime
   4585..4632    +  CDS            nucleoplasmin NLS: bipartite nuclear localization signal from nucleoplasmin
   4695..5289    +  CDS            PuroR (fragment): puromycin N-acetyltransferase; pac from Streptomyces; confers resistance to puromycin
   5296..5349    +  CDS            T2A: 2A peptide from Thosea asigna virus capsid protein Eukaryotic ribosomes fail to insert a peptide bond between the Gly and Pro residues, yielding separate polypeptides.
   5350..6063    +  CDS            EGFP: EGFP is a basic (constitutively fluorescent) green fluorescent protein published in 1996, derived from Aequorea victoria. It is reported to be a rapidly-maturing weak dimer with moderate acid sensitivity.
   6080..6668    +  misc_feature   WPRE: woodchuck hepatitis virus posttranscriptional regulatory element
   6664..6807    +  CDS            nef (fragment): NEF_HV1LA - Experimental evidence at protein level: Swiss-Prot protein existence level 1. Extracellular Nef protein targets CD4(+) T-lymphocytes for apoptosis by interacting with CXCR4 surface receptors. From Human immunodeficiency virus type 1 group M subtype B (isolate Lai) (HIV-1).
   6793..6973    +  LTR            5' LTR (truncated): truncated 5' long terminal repeat (LTR) from HIV-1
   7005..7116    +  polyA_signal   bGH poly(A) signal: bovine growth hormone polyadenylation signal
   7233..7254    +  promoter       SV40 promoter (fragment): SV40 enhancer and early promoter
   7275..7703    +  rep_origin     f1 ori (sequence partly withheld): f1 bacteriophage origin of replication; arrow indicates direction of (+) strand synthesis
   7717..8046    +  promoter       SV40 promoter: SV40 enhancer and early promoter
   8094..8141    +  promoter       EM7 promoter: synthetic bacterial promoter&nbsp
   8160..8534    +  CDS            BleoR: antibiotic-binding protein; Sh ble from Streptoalloteichus hindustanus; confers resistance to bleomycin, phleomycin, and Zeocin™
   8544..8669    +  CDS            ble (fragment): BLE_KLEPN - Experimental evidence at protein level: Swiss-Prot protein existence level 1. Binding protein with a strong affinity to the bleomycin family of antibiotics. Binds to CL990; an antimitotic-antibiotic compound. From Klebsiella pneumoniae.
   8664..8785    +  polyA_signal   SV40 poly(A) signal: SV40 polyadenylation signal
   8856..8878    -  protein_bind   lac operator (fragment): The lac repressor binds to the lac operator to inhibit transcription in E. coli. This inhibition can be relieved by adding lactose or isopropyl-β-D-thiogalactopyranoside (IPTG). lac repressor encoded by lacI
   8882..8912    -  promoter       lac promoter: promoter for the E. coli lac operon
   8927..8948    -  protein_bind   CAP binding site: CAP binding activates transcription in the presence of cAMP. E. coli catabolite activator protein
   8961..9053    -  CDS            lacI (fragment): lac repressor; lacI; The lac repressor binds to the lac operator to inhibit transcription in E. coli. This inhibition can be relieved by adding lactose or isopropyl-β-D-thiogalactopyranoside (IPTG).
   9236..9824    -  rep_origin     ori: high-copy-number ColE1/pMB1/pBR322/pUC origin of replication
   9995..10855   -  CDS            AmpR: β-lactamase; bla; confers resistance to ampicillin, carbenicillin, and related antibiotics
  10856..10960   -  promoter       AmpR promoter: bla
>Addgene plasmid #216089 | pRDB_118 | addgene full sequence | sequence record 431401 | Addgene NGS Result
GTCGACGGATCGGGAGATCTCCCGATCCCCTATGGTGCACTCTCAGTACAATCTGCTCTGATGCCGCATA
GTTAAGCCAGTATCTGCTCCCTGCTTGTGTGTTGGAGGTCGCTGAGTAGTGCGCGAGCAAAATTTAAGCT
ACAACAAGGCAAGGCTTGACCGACAATTGCATGAAGAATCTGCTTAGGGTTAGGCGTTTTGCGCTGCTTC
GCGATGTACGGGCCAGATATACGCGTTGACATTGATTATTGACTAGTTATTAATAGTAATCAATTACGGG
GTCATTAGTTCATAGCCCATATATGGAGTTCCGCGTTACATAACTTACGGTAAATGGCCCGCCTGGCTGA
CCGCCCAACGACCCCCGCCCATTGACGTCAATAATGACGTATGTTCCCATAGTAACGCCAATAGGGACTT
TCCATTGACGTCAATGGGTGGAGTATTTACGGTAAACTGCCCACTTGGCAGTACATCAAGTGTATCATAT
GCCAAGTACGCCCCCTATTGACGTCAATGACGGTAAATGGCCCGCCTGGCATTATGCCCAGTACATGACC
TTATGGGACTTTCCTACTTGGCAGTACATCTACGTATTAGTCATCGCTATTACCATGGTGATGCGGTTTT
GGCAGTACATCAATGGGCGTGGATAGCGGTTTGACTCACGGGGATTTCCAAGTCTCCACCCCATTGACGT
CAATGGGAGTTTGTTTTGGCACCAAAATCAACGGGACTTTCCAAAATGTCGTAACAACTCCGCCCCATTG
ACGCAAATGGGCGGTAGGCGTGTACGGTGGGAGGTCTATATAAGCAGCGCGTTTTGCCTGTACTGGGTCT
CTCTGGTTAGACCAGATCTGAGCCTGGGAGCTCTCTGGCTAACTAGGGAACCCACTGCTTAAGCCTCAAT
AAAGCTTGCCTTGAGTGCTTCAAGTAGTGTGTGCCCGTCTGTTGTGTGACTCTGGTAACTAGAGATCCCT
CAGACCCTTTTAGTCAGTGTGGAAAATCTCTAGCAGTGGCGCCCGAACAGGGACTTGAAAGCGAAAGGGA
AACCAGAGGAGCTCTCTCGACGCAGGACTCGGCTTGCTGAAGCGCGCACGGCAAGAGGCGAGGGGCGGCG
ACTGGTGAGTACGCCAAAAATTTTGACTAGCGGAGGCTAGAAGGAGAGAGATGGGTGCGAGAGCGTCAGT
ATTAAGCGGGGGAGAATTAGATCGCGATGGGAAAAAATTCGGTTAAGGCCAGGGGGAAAGAAAAAATATA
AATTAAAACATATAGTATGGGCAAGCAGGGAGCTAGAACGATTCGCAGTTAATCCTGGCCTGTTAGAAAC
ATCAGAAGGCTGTAGACAAATACTGGGACAGCTACAACCATCCCTTCAGACAGGATCAGAAGAACTTAGA
TCATTATATAATACAGTAGCAACCCTCTATTGTGTGCATCAAAGGATAGAGATAAAAGACACCAAGGAAG
CTTTAGACAAGATAGAGGAAGAGCAAAACAAAAGTAAGACCACCGCACAGCAAGCGGCCGCTGATCTTCA
GACCTGGAGGAGGAGATATGAGGGACAATTGGAGAAGTGAATTATATAAATATAAAGTAGTAAAAATTGA
ACCATTAGGAGTAGCACCCACCAAGGCAAAGAGAAGAGTGGTGCAGAGAGAAAAAAGAGCAGTGGGAATA
GGAGCTTTGTTCCTTGGGTTCTTGGGAGCAGCAGGAAGCACTATGGGCGCAGCGTCAATGACGCTGACGG
TACAGGCCAGACAATTATTGTCTGGTATAGTGCAGCAGCAGAACAATTTGCTGAGGGCTATTGAGGCGCA
ACAGCATCTGTTGCAACTCACAGTCTGGGGCATCAAGCAGCTCCAGGCAAGAATCCTGGCTGTGGAAAGA
TACCTAAAGGATCAACAGCTCCTGGGGATTTGGGGTTGCTCTGGAAAACTCATTTGCACCACTGCTGTGC
CTTGGAATGCTAGTTGGAGTAATAAATCTCTGGAACAGATTTGGAATCACACGACCTGGATGGAGTGGGA
CAGAGAAATTAACAATTACACAAGCTTAATACACTCCTTAATTGAAGAATCGCAAAACCAGCAAGAAAAG
AATGAACAAGAATTATTGGAATTAGATAAATGGGCAAGTTTGTGGAATTGGTTTAACATAACAAATTGGC
TGTGGTATATAAAATTATTCATAATGATAGTAGGAGGCTTGGTAGGTTTAAGAATAGTTTTTGCTGTACT
TTCTATAGTGAATAGAGTTAGGCAGGGATATTCACCATTATCGTTTCAGACCCACCTCCCAACCCCGAGG
GGACCCGACAGGCCCGAAGGAATAGAAGAAGAAGGTGGAGAGAGAGACAGAGACAGATCCATTCGATTAG
TGAACGGATCGGCACTGCGTGCGCCAATTCTGCAGACAAATGGCAGTATTCATCCACAATTTTAAAAGAA
AAGGGGGGATTGGGGGGTACAGTGCAGGGGAAAGAATAGTAGACATAATAGCAACAGACATACAAACTAA
AGAATTACAAAAACAAATTACAAAAATTCAAAATTTTCGGGTTTATTACAGGGACAGCAGAGATCCAGTT
TGGTTAATTAAGGTACCGGGCAGAGAGGGCCTATTTCCCATGATTCCTTCATATTTGCATATACGATACA
AGGCTGTTAGAGAGATAATTAGAATTAATTTGACTGTAAACACAAAGATATTAGTACAAAATACGTGACG
TAGAAAGTAATAATTTCTTGGGTAGTTTGCAGTTTTAAAATTATGTTTTAAAATGGACTATCATATGCTT
ACCGTAACTTGAAAGTATTTCGATTTCTTGGCTTTATATATCTTGTGGAAAGGACGAAACACCGGAGCAG
GCATCCGGCCTCCGGTTTAAGAGCTATGCTGCGAATACGAGGGAGCAGACGATATGGCGTCGCTCCTCTC
CACGAGAGCATATGGGCTCCGTGGTCTCGTACACCATCAGGGTACGTATCAGACACCATCAGGGTCTGCT
CGTATTCGCAGCATAGCAAGTTTAAATAAGGCTAGTCCGTTATCAACTTGAAAAAGTGGCACCGAGTCGG
TGCTTTTTTGAATTCGAACACGGGGTTGGGGTTGCGCCTTTTCCAAGGCAGCCCTGGGTTTGCGCAGGGA
CGCGGCTGCTCTGGGCGTGGTTCCGGGAAACGCAGCGGCGCCGACCCTGGGTCTCGCACATTCTTCACGT
CCGTTCGCAGCGTCACCCGGATCTTCGCCGCTACCCTTGTGGGCCCCCCGGCGACGCTTCCTGCTCCGCC
CCTAAGTCGGGAAGGTTCCTTGCGGTTCGCGGCGTGCCGGACGTGACAAACGGAAGCCGCATGTCTCACT
AGTACCCTCGCAGACGGACAGCGCCAGGGAGCAATGGCAGCGCGCCGACCGCGATGGGCTGTGGCCAATA
GCGGCTGCTCAGCAGGGCGCGCCGAGAGCAGCGGCCGGGAAGGGGCGGTGCGGGAGGCGGGGTGTGGGGC
GGTAGTGTGGGCCCTGTTCCTGCCCGCGCGGTGTTCCGCATTCTGCAAGCCTCCGGAGCGCACGTCGGCA
GTCGGCTCCCTCGTTGACCGAATCACCGACCTCTCTCCCCAGAGGAGGAATTGAGACCGTCCGTTAGCCA
CCATGGGCAGCGGCGGATCCATGTCAAAGACGATCGTGCTGTCTGTAGGTGAAGCCACACGCACCCTCAC
TGAGATACAGTCCACGGCCGATAGGCAGATTTTTGAGGAGAAGGTGGGTCCACTGGTGGGTAGGCTTCGA
CTGACGGCCTCCCTGAGGCAAAACGGCGCTAAAACGGCTTATCGCGTTAACCTCAAGCTGGACCAGGCCG
ATGTCGTTGATAGTGGACTGCCCAAAGTCAGGTACACACAGGTGTGGAGCCACGATGTGACCATCGTGGC
TAACTCAACAGAGGCGTCCCGGAAGTCTCTGTACGACCTGACAAAGTCCCTGGTTGCCACCTCTCAGGTG
GAGGATCTGGTGGTTAATCTCGTGCCCCTCGGACGGGGGTCCCCTTCAGGGCAGATCAGCAACCAGGCCC
TGGCTCTGGCCCCTAGCTCCGCTCCAGTGCTGGCCCAGACTATGGTGCCCTCTAGTGCTATGGTGCCTCT
GGCCCAGCCACCTGCTCCAGCCCCTGTGCTGACCCCAGGACCACCCCAGTCACTGAGCGCTCCAGTGCCC
AAGTCTACACAGGCCGGCGAGGGGACTCTGAGTGAAGCTCTGCTGCACCTGCAGTTCGACGCTGATGAGG
ACCTGGGAGCTCTGCTGGGGAACAGCACCGATCCCGGAGTGTTCACAGATCTGGCCTCCGTGGACAACTC
TGAGTTTCAGCAGCTGCTGAATCAGGGCGTGTCCATGTCTCATAGTACAGCCGAACCAATGCTGATGGAG
TACCCCGAAGCCATTACCCGGCTGGTGACCGGCAGCCAGCGGCCCCCCGACCCCGCTCCAACTCCCCTGG
GAACCAGCGGCCTGCCTAATGGGCTGTCCGGAGATGAGGACTTCTCAAGCATCGCTGATATGGACTTTAG
TGCCCTGCTGTCACAGATTTCCTCTGGCACCAGCAAAAGGCCGGCGGCCACGAAAAAGGCCGGCCAGGCA
AAAAAGAAAAAGGGAAGCGCAACAAACTTCTCTCTGCTGAAACAAGCCGGAGATGTCGAAGAGAATCCTG
GACCGACCGAGTACAAGCCCACGGTGCGCCTCGCCACCCGCGACGACGTCCCCAGGGCCGTACGCACCCT
CGCCGCCGCGTTCGCCGACTACCCCGCCACGCGCCACACCGTCGATCCGGACCGCCACATCGAGCGGGTC
ACCGAGCTGCAAGAACTCTTCCTCACGCGCGTCGGGCTCGACATCGGCAAGGTGTGGGTCGCGGACGACG
GCGCCGCGGTGGCGGTCTGGACCACGCCGGAGAGCGTCGAAGCGGGGGCGGTGTTCGCCGAGATCGGCCC
GCGCATGGCCGAGTTGAGCGGTTCCCGGCTGGCCGCGCAGCAACAGATGGAAGGCCTCCTGGCGCCGCAC
CGGCCCAAGGAGCCCGCGTGGTTCCTGGCCACCGTCGGAGTCTCGCCCGACCACCAGGGCAAGGGTCTGG
GCAGCGCCGTCGTGCTCCCCGGAGTGGAGGCGGCCGAGCGCGCCGGGGTGCCCGCCTTCCTGGAGACCTC
CGCGCCCCGCAACCTCCCCTTCTACGAGCGGCTCGGCTTCACCGTCACCGCCGACGTCGAGGTGCCCGAA
GGACCGCGCACCTGGTGCATGACCCGCAAGCCCGGTGCCGGATCCGAGGGCAGGGGAAGCCTTCTAACAT
GCGGGGACGTGGAGGAAAATCCCGGCCCCGTGAGCAAGGGCGAGGAGCTGTTCACCGGGGTGGTGCCCAT
CCTGGTCGAGCTGGACGGCGACGTAAACGGCCACAAGTTCAGCGTGTCCGGCGAGGGCGAGGGCGATGCC
ACCTACGGCAAGCTGACCCTGAAGTTCATCTGCACCACCGGCAAGCTGCCCGTGCCCTGGCCCACCCTCG
TGACCACCCTGACCTACGGCGTGCAGTGCTTCAGCCGCTACCCCGACCACATGAAGCAGCACGACTTCTT
CAAGTCCGCCATGCCCGAAGGCTACGTCCAGGAGCGCACCATCTTCTTCAAGGACGACGGCAACTACAAG
ACCCGCGCCGAGGTGAAGTTCGAGGGCGACACCCTGGTGAACCGCATCGAGCTGAAGGGCATCGACTTCA
AGGAGGACGGCAACATCCTGGGGCACAAGCTGGAGTACAACTACAACAGCCACAACGTCTATATCATGGC
CGACAAGCAGAAGAACGGCATCAAGGTGAACTTCAAGATCCGCCACAACATCGAGGACGGCAGCGTGCAG
CTCGCCGACCACTACCAGCAGAACACCCCCATCGGCGACGGCCCCGTGCTGCTGCCCGACAACCACTACC
TGAGCACCCAGTCCGCCCTGAGCAAAGACCCCAACGAGAAGCGCGATCACATGGTCCTGCTGGAGTTCGT
GACCGCCGCCGGGATCACTCTCGGCATGGACGAGCTGTACAAGTCCTGATAAATTCGAAAATCAACCTCT
GGATTACAAAATTTGTGAAAGATTGACTGGTATTCTTAACTATGTTGCTCCTTTTACGCTATGTGGATAC
GCTGCTTTAATGCCTTTGTATCATGCTATTGCTTCCCGTATGGCTTTCATTTTCTCCTCCTTGTATAAAT
CCTGGTTGCTGTCTCTTTATGAGGAGTTGTGGCCCGTTGTCAGGCAACGTGGCGTGGTGTGCACTGTGTT
TGCTGACGCAACCCCCACTGGTTGGGGCATTGCCACCACCTGTCAGCTCCTTTCCGGGACTTTCGCTTTC
CCCCTCCCTATTGCCACGGCGGAACTCATCGCCGCCTGCCTTGCCCGCTGCTGGACAGGGGCTCGGCTGT
TGGGCACTGACAATTCCGTGGTGTTGTCGGGGAAATCATCGTCCTTTCCTTGGCTGCTCGCCTGTGTTGC
CACCTGGATTCTGCGCGGGACGTCCTTCTGCTACGTCCCTTCGGCCCTCAATCCAGCGGACCTTCCTTCC
CGCGGCCTGCTGCCGGCTCTGCGGCCTCTTCCGCGTCCTCGCCTTCGCCCTCAGACGAGTCGGATCTCCC
TTTGGGCCGCCTCCCCGCGTCGACTTTAAGACCAATGACTTACAAGGCAGCTGTAGATCTTAGCCACTTT
TTAAAAGAAAAGGGGGGACTGGAAGGGCTAATTCACTCCCAACGAAGATAAGATCTGCTTTTTGCTTGTA
CTGGGTCTCTCTGGTTAGACCAGATCTGAGCCTGGGAGCTCTCTGGCTAACTAGGGAACCCACTGCTTAA
GCCTCAATAAAGCTTGCCTTGAGTGCTTCAAGTAGTGTGTGCCCGTCTGTTGTGTGACTCTGGTAACTAG
AGATCCCTCAGACCCTTTTAGTCAGTGTGGAAAATCTCTAGCAGGGCCCGTTTAAACCCGCTGATCAGCC
TCGACTGTGCCTTCTAGTTGCCAGCCATCTGTTGTTTGCCCCTCCCCCGTGCCTTCCTTGACCCTGGAAG
GTGCCACTCCCACTGTCCTTTCCTAATAAAATGAGGAAATTGCATCGCATTGTCTGAGTAGGTGTCATTC
TATTCTGGGGGGTGGGGTGGGGCAGGACAGCAAGGGGGAGGATTGGGAAGATAATAGCAGGCATGCTGGG
GATGCGGTGGGCTCTATGGCTTCTGAGGCGGAAAGAACCAGCTGGGGCTCTAGGGGGTATCCCC
[124 nt withheld, positions 7275-7398]
C
[91 nt withheld, positions 7400-7490]
A
[49 nt withheld, positions 7492-7540]
CCTTTGACGTTGGAGTCCACGTTCTTT
[37 nt withheld, positions 7568-7604]
ACCCTATCTCGGTCTATTCTTTTGATTTATAAGGGATTTTGCCGATTTCGGCCTATTGGTTAAAAAATGA
GCTGATTTAACAAAAATTTAACGCGAATTAATTCTGTGGAATGTGTGTCAGTTAGGGTGTGGAAAGTCCC
CAGGCTCCCCAGCAGGCAGAAGTATGCAAAGCATGCATCTCAATTAGTCAGCAACCAGGTGTGGAAAGTC
CCCAGGCTCCCCAGCAGGCAGAAGTATGCAAAGCATGCATCTCAATTAGTCAGCAACCATAGTCCCGCCC
CTAACTCCGCCCATCCCGCCCCTAACTCCGCCCAGTTCCGCCCATTCTCCGCCCCATGGCTGACTAATTT
TTTTTATTTATGCAGAGGCCGAGGCCGCCTCTGCCTCTGAGCTATTCCAGAAGTAGTGAGGAGGCTTTTT
TGGAGGCCTAGGCTTTTGCAAAAAGCTCCCGGGAGCTTGTATATCCATTTTCGGATCTGATCAGCACGTG
TTGACAATTAATCATCGGCATAGTATATCGGCATAGTATAATACGACAAGGTGAGGAACTAAACCATGGC
CAAGTTGACCAGTGCCGTTCCGGTGCTCACCGCGCGCGACGTCGCCGGAGCGGTCGAGTTCTGGACCGAC
CGGCTCGGGTTCTCCCGGGACTTCGTGGAGGACGACTTCGCCGGTGTGGTCCGGGACGACGTGACCCTGT
TCATCAGCGCGGTCCAGGACCAGGTGGTGCCGGACAACACCCTGGCCTGGGTGTGGGTGCGCGGCCTGGA
CGAGCTGTACGCCGAGTGGTCGGAGGTCGTGTCCACGAACTTCCGGGACGCCTCCGGGCCGGCCATGACC
GAGATCGGCGAGCAGCCGTGGGGGCGGGAGTTCGCCCTGCGCGACCCGGCCGGCAACTGCGTGCACTTCG
TGGCCGAGGAGCAGGACTGACACGTGCTACGAGATTTCGATTCCACCGCCGCCTTCTATGAAAGGTTGGG
CTTCGGAATCGTTTTCCGGGACGCCGGCTGGATGATCCTCCAGCGCGGGGATCTCATGCTGGAGTTCTTC
GCCCACCCCAACTTGTTTATTGCAGCTTATAATGGTTACAAATAAAGCAATAGCATCACAAATTTCACAA
ATAAAGCATTTTTTTCACTGCATTCTAGTTGTGGTTTGTCCAAACTCATCAATGTATCTTATCATGTCTG
TATACCGTCGACCTCTAGCTAGAGCTTGGCGTAATCATGGTCATAGCTGTTTCCTGTGTGAAATTGTTAT
CCGCTCACAATTCCACACAACATACGAGCCGGAAGCATAAAGTGTAAAGCCTGGGGTGCCTAATGAGTGA
GCTAACTCACATTAATTGCGTTGCGCTCACTGCCCGCTTTCCAGTCGGGAAACCTGTCGTGCCAGCTGCA
TTAATGAATCGGCCAACGCGCGGGGAGAGGCGGTTTGCGTATTGGGCGCTCTTCCGCTTCCTCGCTCACT
GACTCGCTGCGCTCGGTCGTTCGGCTGCGGCGAGCGGTATCAGCTCACTCAAAGGCGGTAATACGGTTAT
CCACAGAATCAGGGGATAACGCAGGAAAGAACATGTGAGCAAAAGGCCAGCAAAAGGCCAGGAACCGTAA
AAAGGCCGCGTTGCTGGCGTTTTTCCATAGGCTCCGCCCCCCTGACGAGCATCACAAAAATCGACGCTCA
AGTCAGAGGTGGCGAAACCCGACAGGACTATAAAGATACCAGGCGTTTCCCCCTGGAAGCTCCCTCGTGC
GCTCTCCTGTTCCGACCCTGCCGCTTACCGGATACCTGTCCGCCTTTCTCCCTTCGGGAAGCGTGGCGCT
TTCTCATAGCTCACGCTGTAGGTATCTCAGTTCGGTGTAGGTCGTTCGCTCCAAGCTGGGCTGTGTGCAC
GAACCCCCCGTTCAGCCCGACCGCTGCGCCTTATCCGGTAACTATCGTCTTGAGTCCAACCCGGTAAGAC
ACGACTTATCGCCACTGGCAGCAGCCACTGGTAACAGGATTAGCAGAGCGAGGTATGTAGGCGGTGCTAC
AGAGTTCTTGAAGTGGTGGCCTAACTACGGCTACACTAGAAGAACAGTATTTGGTATCTGCGCTCTGCTG
AAGCCAGTTACCTTCGGAAAAAGAGTTGGTAGCTCTTGATCCGGCAAACAAACCACCGCTGGTAGCGGTG
GTTTTTTTGTTTGCAAGCAGCAGATTACGCGCAGAAAAAAAGGATCTCAAGAAGATCCTTTGATCTTTTC
TACGGGGTCTGACGCTCAGTGGAACGAAAACTCACGTTAAGGGATTTTGGTCATGAGATTATCAAAAAGG
ATCTTCACCTAGATCCTTTTAAATTAAAAATGAAGTTTTAAATCAATCTAAAGTATATATGAGTAAACTT
GGTCTGACAGTTACCAATGCTTAATCAGTGAGGCACCTATCTCAGCGATCTGTCTATTTCGTTCATCCAT
AGTTGCCTGACTCCCCGTCGTGTAGATAACTACGATACGGGAGGGCTTACCATCTGGCCCCAGTGCTGCA
ATGATACCGCGAGACCCACGCTCACCGGCTCCAGATTTATCAGCAATAAACCAGCCAGCCGGAAGGGCCG
AGCGCAGAAGTGGTCCTGCAACTTTATCCGCCTCCATCCAGTCTATTAATTGTTGCCGGGAAGCTAGAGT
AAGTAGTTCGCCAGTTAATAGTTTGCGCAACGTTGTTGCCATTGCTACAGGCATCGTGGTGTCACGCTCG
TCGTTTGGTATGGCTTCATTCAGCTCCGGTTCCCAACGATCAAGGCGAGTTACATGATCCCCCATGTTGT
GCAAAAAAGCGGTTAGCTCCTTCGGTCCTCCGATCGTTGTCAGAAGTAAGTTGGCCGCAGTGTTATCACT
CATGGTTATGGCAGCACTGCATAATTCTCTTACTGTCATGCCATCCGTAAGATGCTTTTCTGTGACTGGT
GAGTACTCAACCAAGTCATTCTGAGAATAGTGTATGCGGCGACCGAGTTGCTCTTGCCCGGCGTCAATAC
GGGATAATACCGCGCCACATAGCAGAACTTTAAAAGTGCTCATCATTGGAAAACGTTCTTCGGGGCGAAA
ACTCTCAAGGATCTTACCGCTGTTGAGATCCAGTTCGATGTAACCCACTCGTGCACCCAACTGATCTTCA
GCATCTTTTACTTTCACCAGCGTTTCTGGGTGAGCAAAAACAGGAAGGCAAAATGCCGCAAAAAAGGGAA
TAAGGGCGACACGGAAATGTTGAATACTCATACTCTTCCTTTTTCAATATTATTGAAGCATTTATCAGGG
TTATTGTCTCATGAGCGGATACATATTTGAATGTATTTAGAAAAATAAACAAATAGGGGTTCCGCGCACA
TTTCCCCGAAAAGTGCCACCTGAC
